>Addgene plasmid #229695 | pcDNA3.1(-)-EGFP-FP4-cyto | addgene full sequence | sequence record 458284 | Addgene NGS Result
GACGGATCGGGAGATCTCCCGATCCCCTATGGTGCACTCTCAGTACAATCTGCTCTGATGCCGCATAGTT
AAGCCAGTATCTGCTCCCTGCTTGTGTGTTGGAGGTCGCTGAGTAGTGCGCGAGCAAAATTTAAGCTACA
ACAAGGCAAGGCTTGACCGACAATTGCATGAAGAATCTGCTTAGGGTTAGGCGTTTTGCGCTGCTTCGCG
ATGTACGGGCCAGATATACGCGTTGACATTGATTATTGACTAGTTATTAATAGTAATCAATTACGGGGTC
ATTAGTTCATAGCCCATATATGGAGTTCCGCGTTACATAACTTACGGTAAATGGCCCGCCTGGCTGACCG
CCCAACGACCCCCGCCCATTGACGTCAATAATGACGTATGTTCCCATAGTAACGCCAATAGGGACTTTCC
ATTGACGTCAATGGGTGGAGTATTTACGGTAAACTGCCCACTTGGCAGTACATCAAGTGTATCATATGCC
AAGTACGCCCCCTATTGACGTCAATGACGGTAAATGGCCCGCCTGGCATTATGCCCAGTACATGACCTTA
TGGGACTTTCCTACTTGGCAGTACATCTACGTATTAGTCATCGCTATTACCATGGTGATGCGGTTTTGGC
AGTACATCAATGGGCGTGGATAGCGGTTTGACTCACGGGGATTTCCAAGTCTCCACCCCATTGACGTCAA
TGGGAGTTTGTTTTGGCACCAAAATCAACGGGACTTTCCAAAATGTCGTAACAACTCCGCCCCATTGACG
CAAATGGGCGGTAGGCGTGTACGGTGGGAGGTCTATATAAGCAGAGCTCTCTGGCTAACTAGAGAACCCA
CTGCTTACTGGCTTATCGAAATTAATACGACTCACTATAGGGAGACCCAAGCTGGCTAGCGTTTAAACGG
GCCCTCTAGACTCGAGCGGCCGCCACTGTGCTGGATATCTGCAGAATTCGCCACCATGGTGAGCAAGGGC
GAGGAGCTGTTCACCGGGGTGGTGCCCATCCTGGTCGAGCTGGACGGCGACGTAAACGGCCACAAGTTCA
GCGTGTCCGGCGAGGGCGAGGGCGATGCCACCTACGGCAAGCTGACCCTGAAGTTCATCTGCACCACCGG
CAAGCTGCCCGTGCCCTGGCCCACCCTCGTGACCACCCTGACCTACGGCGTGCAGTGCTTCAGCCGCTAC
CCCGACCACATGAAGCAGCACGACTTCTTCAAGTCCGCCATGCCCGAAGGCTACGTCCAGGAGCGCACCA
TCTTCTTCAAGGACGACGGCAACTACAAGACCCGCGCCGAGGTGAAGTTCGAGGGCGACACCCTGGTGAA
CCGCATCGAGCTGAAGGGCATCGACTTCAAGGAGGACGGCAACATCCTGGGGCACAAGCTGGAGTACAAC
TACAACAGCCACAACGTCTATATCATGGCCGACAAGCAGAAGAACGGCATCAAGGTGAACTTCAAGATCC
GCCACAACATCGAGGACGGCAGCGTGCAGCTCGCCGACCACTACCAGCAGAACACCCCCATCGGCGACGG
CCCCGTGCTGCTGCCCGACAACCACTACCTGAGCACCCAGTCCGCCCTGAGCAAAGACCCCAACGAGAAG
CGCGATCACATGGTCCTGCTGGAGTTCGTGACCGCCGCCGGGATCACTCTCGGCATGGACGAGCTGTACA
AGTCCGGACTCAGATCTATCGTAGCTTCGGACTTCCCGCCACCACCTACGGATGAAGAGTTAAGACTTGC
TTTGCCAGAGACACCAATGCTTCTTGGTTTTAATGCTCCTGCTACATCAGAACCGAGCTCATTCGAATTT
CCACCACCACCTACGGATGAAGAGTTAAGACTTGCTTTGCCAGAGACGCCAATGCTTCTTGGTTTTAATG
CTCCTGCTACATCGGAACCGAGCTCGTTCGAATTTCCACCGCCTCCAACAGAAGATGAACTAGAAATCAT
CCGGGAAACAGCATCCTCGCTAGATTCTAGTTTTACAAGAGGGGATTTAGCTAGTTTGAGAAATGCTATT
AATCGCCATAGTCAAAATTTCTCTGATTTCCCACCAATCCCAACAGAAGAAGAGTTGTAAAAGCTTAAGT
TTAAACCGCTGATCAGCCTCGACTGTGCCTTCTAGTTGCCAGCCATCTGTTGTTTGCCCCTCCCCCGTGC
CTTCCTTGACCCTGGAAGGTGCCACTCCCACTGTCCTTTCCTAATAAAATGAGGAAATTGCATCGCATTG
TCTGAGTAGGTGTCATTCTATTCTGGGGGGTGGGGTGGGGCAGGACAGCAAGGGGGAGGATTGGGAAGAC
AATAGCAGGCATGCTGGGGATGCGGTGGGCTCTATGGCTTCTGAGGCGGAAAGAACCAGCTGGGGCTCTA
GGGGGTATCCCC
[124 nt withheld, positions 2393-2516]
C
[91 nt withheld, positions 2518-2608]
A
[49 nt withheld, positions 2610-2658]
CCTTTGACGTTGGAGTCCACGTTCTTT
[37 nt withheld, positions 2686-2722]
ACCCTATCTCGGTCTATTCTTTTGATTTATAAGGGATTTTGCCGATTTCGGCCTATTGGTTAAAAAATGA
GCTGATTTAACAAAAATTTAACGCGAATTAATTCTGTGGAATGTGTGTCAGTTAGGGTGTGGAAAGTCCC
CAGGCTCCCCAGCAGGCAGAAGTATGCAAAGCATGCATCTCAATTAGTCAGCAACCAGGTGTGGAAAGTC
CCCAGGCTCCCCAGCAGGCAGAAGTATGCAAAGCATGCATCTCAATTAGTCAGCAACCATAGTCCCGCCC
CTAACTCCGCCCATCCCGCCCCTAACTCCGCCCAGTTCCGCCCATTCTCCGCCCCATGGCTGACTAATTT
TTTTTATTTATGCAGAGGCCGAGGCCGCCTCTGCCTCTGAGCTATTCCAGAAGTAGTGAGGAGGCTTTTT
TGGAGGCCTAGGCTTTTGCAAAAAGCTCCCGGGAGCTTGTATATCCATTTTCGGATCTGATCAAGAGACA
GGATGAGGATCGTTTCGCATGATTGAACAAGATGGATTGCACGCAGGTTCTCCGGCCGCTTGGGTGGAGA
GGCTATTCGGCTATGACTGGGCACAACAGACAATCGGCTGCTCTGATGCCGCCGTGTTCCGGCTGTCAGC
GCAGGGGCGCCCGGTTCTTTTTGTCAAGACCGACCTGTCCGGTGCCCTGAATGAACTGCAGGACGAGGCA
GCGCGGCTATCGTGGCTGGCCACGACGGGCGTTCCTTGCGCAGCTGTGCTCGACGTTGTCACTGAAGCGG
GAAGGGACTGGCTGCTATTGGGCGAAGTGCCGGGGCAGGATCTCCTGTCATCTCACCTTGCTCCTGCCGA
GAAAGTATCCATCATGGCTGATGCAATGCGGCGGCTGCATACGCTTGATCCGGCTACCTGCCCATTCGAC
CACCAAGCGAAACATCGCATCGAGCGAGCACGTACTCGGATGGAAGCCGGTCTTGTCGATCAGGATGATC
TGGACGAAGAGCATCAGGGGCTCGCGCCAGCCGAACTGTTCGCCAGGCTCAAGGCGCGCATGCCCGACGG
CGAGGATCTCGTCGTGACCCATGGCGATGCCTGCTTGCCGAATATCATGGTGGAAAATGGCCGCTTTTCT
GGATTCATCGACTGTGGCCGGCTGGGTGTGGCGGACCGCTATCAGGACATAGCGTTGGCTACCCGTGATA
TTGCTGAAGAGCTTGGCGGCGAATGGGCTGACCGCTTCCTCGTGCTTTACGGTATCGCCGCTCCCGATTC
GCAGCGCATCGCCTTCTATCGCCTTCTTGACGAGTTCTTCTGAGCGGGACTCTGGGGTTCGAAATGACCG
ACCAAGCGACGCCCAACCTGCCATCACGAGATTTCGATTCCACCGCCGCCTTCTATGAAAGGTTGGGCTT
CGGAATCGTTTTCCGGGACGCCGGCTGGATGATCCTCCAGCGCGGGGATCTCATGCTGGAGTTCTTCGCC
CACCCCAACTTGTTTATTGCAGCTTATAATGGTTACAAATAAAGCAATAGCATCACAAATTTCACAAATA
AAGCATTTTTTTCACTGCATTCTAGTTGTGGTTTGTCCAAACTCATCAATGTATCTTATCATGTCTGTAT
ACCGTCGACCTCTAGCTAGAGCTTGGCGTAATCATGGTCATAGCTGTTTCCTGTGTGAAATTGTTATCCG
CTCACAATTCCACACAACATACGAGCCGGAAGCATAAAGTGTAAAGCCTGGGGTGCCTAATGAGTGAGCT
AACTCACATTAATTGCGTTGCGCTCACTGCCCGCTTTCCAGTCGGGAAACCTGTCGTGCCAGCTGCATTA
ATGAATCGGCCAACGCGCGGGGAGAGGCGGTTTGCGTATTGGGCGCTCTTCCGCTTCCTCGCTCACTGAC
TCGCTGCGCTCGGTCGTTCGGCTGCGGCGAGCGGTATCAGCTCACTCAAAGGCGGTAATACGGTTATCCA
CAGAATCAGGGGATAACGCAGGAAAGAACATGTGAGCAAAAGGCCAGCAAAAGGCCAGGAACCGTAAAAA
GGCCGCGTTGCTGGCGTTTTTCCATAGGCTCCGCCCCCCTGACGAGCATCACAAAAATCGACGCTCAAGT
CAGAGGTGGCGAAACCCGACAGGACTATAAAGATACCAGGCGTTTCCCCCTGGAAGCTCCCTCGTGCGCT
CTCCTGTTCCGACCCTGCCGCTTACCGGATACCTGTCCGCCTTTCTCCCTTCGGGAAGCGTGGCGCTTTC
TCATAGCTCACGCTGTAGGTATCTCAGTTCGGTGTAGGTCGTTCGCTCCAAGCTGGGCTGTGTGCACGAA
CCCCCCGTTCAGCCCGACCGCTGCGCCTTATCCGGTAACTATCGTCTTGAGTCCAACCCGGTAAGACACG
ACTTATCGCCACTGGCAGCAGCCACTGGTAACAGGATTAGCAGAGCGAGGTATGTAGGCGGTGCTACAGA
GTTCTTGAAGTGGTGGCCTAACTACGGCTACACTAGAAGAACAGTATTTGGTATCTGCGCTCTGCTGAAG
CCAGTTACCTTCGGAAAAAGAGTTGGTAGCTCTTGATCCGGCAAACAAACCACCGCTGGTAGCGGTGGTT
TTTTTGTTTGCAAGCAGCAGATTACGCGCAGAAAAAAAGGATCTCAAGAAGATCCTTTGATCTTTTCTAC
GGGGTCTGACGCTCAGTGGAACGAAAACTCACGTTAAGGGATTTTGGTCATGAGATTATCAAAAAGGATC
TTCACCTAGATCCTTTTAAATTAAAAATGAAGTTTTAAATCAATCTAAAGTATATATGAGTAAACTTGGT
CTGACAGTTACCAATGCTTAATCAGTGAGGCACCTATCTCAGCGATCTGTCTATTTCGTTCATCCATAGT
TGCCTGACTCCCCGTCGTGTAGATAACTACGATACGGGAGGGCTTACCATCTGGCCCCAGTGCTGCAATG
ATACCGCGAGACCCACGCTCACCGGCTCCAGATTTATCAGCAATAAACCAGCCAGCCGGAAGGGCCGAGC
GCAGAAGTGGTCCTGCAACTTTATCCGCCTCCATCCAGTCTATTAATTGTTGCCGGGAAGCTAGAGTAAG
TAGTTCGCCAGTTAATAGTTTGCGCAACGTTGTTGCCATTGCTACAGGCATCGTGGTGTCACGCTCGTCG
TTTGGTATGGCTTCATTCAGCTCCGGTTCCCAACGATCAAGGCGAGTTACATGATCCCCCATGTTGTGCA
AAAAAGCGGTTAGCTCCTTCGGTCCTCCGATCGTTGTCAGAAGTAAGTTGGCCGCAGTGTTATCACTCAT
GGTTATGGCAGCACTGCATAATTCTCTTACTGTCATGCCATCCGTAAGATGCTTTTCTGTGACTGGTGAG
TACTCAACCAAGTCATTCTGAGAATAGTGTATGCGGCGACCGAGTTGCTCTTGCCCGGCGTCAATACGGG
ATAATACCGCGCCACATAGCAGAACTTTAAAAGTGCTCATCATTGGAAAACGTTCTTCGGGGCGAAAACT
CTCAAGGATCTTACCGCTGTTGAGATCCAGTTCGATGTAACCCACTCGTGCACCCAACTGATCTTCAGCA
TCTTTTACTTTCACCAGCGTTTCTGGGTGAGCAAAAACAGGAAGGCAAAATGCCGCAAAAAAGGGAATAA
GGGCGACACGGAAATGTTGAATACTCATACTCTTCCTTTTTCAATATTATTGAAGCATTTATCAGGGTTA
TTGTCTCATGAGCGGATACATATTTGAATGTATTTAGAAAAATAAACAAATAGGGGTTCCGCGCACATTT
CCCCGAAAAGTGCCACCTGACGTC
Features (pLannotate 1.2.2; 21 found; start..end, strand, type, name):
     28..80      -  misc_feature   bom (fragment): basis of mobility region from pBR322
    235..614     +  enhancer       CMV enhancer: human cytomegalovirus immediate early enhancer
    615..818     +  promoter       CMV promoter: human cytomegalovirus (CMV) immediate early promoter
    814..847     +  LTR            5' LTR (truncated) (fragment): truncated 5' long terminal repeat (LTR) from HIV-1
    863..881     +  promoter       T7 promoter: promoter for bacteriophage T7 RNA polymerase
    966..1682    +  CDS            EGFP: EGFP is a basic (constitutively fluorescent) green fluorescent protein published in 1996, derived from Aequorea victoria. It is reported to be a rapidly-maturing weak dimer with moderate acid sensitivity.
   1704..2057    +  CDS            actA (fragment): ACTA_LISMO - Also known as prtB. Experimental evidence at protein level: Swiss-Prot protein existence level 1. Virulence factor required for host cell microfilament interaction. It induces actin assembly around the bacteria to allow it to move within the cytoplasm. It is involved in the actin polymerization process. It seems to act as a nucleator that induces the reorganization of the actin cytoskeleton. From Listeria monocytogenes serovar 1/2a (strain ATCC BAA-679 / EGD-e).
   2123..2347    +  polyA_signal   bGH poly(A) signal: bovine growth hormone polyadenylation signal
   2351..2372    +  promoter       SV40 promoter (fragment): SV40 enhancer and early promoter
   2393..2821    +  rep_origin     f1 ori (sequence partly withheld): f1 bacteriophage origin of replication; arrow indicates direction of (+) strand synthesis
   2835..3164    +  promoter       SV40 promoter: SV40 enhancer and early promoter
   3231..4022    +  CDS            neo: KKA2_KLEPN - Also known as kan, nptII. Experimental evidence at protein level: Swiss-Prot protein existence level 1. Resistance to kanamycin, neomycin, paromomycin, ribostamycin, butirosin and gentamicin B. From Klebsiella pneumoniae.
   4046..4204    +  CDS            ble (fragment): BLE_KLEPN - Experimental evidence at protein level: Swiss-Prot protein existence level 1. Binding protein with a strong affinity to the bleomycin family of antibiotics. Binds to CL990; an antimitotic-antibiotic compound. From Klebsiella pneumoniae.
   4199..4320    +  polyA_signal   SV40 poly(A) signal: SV40 polyadenylation signal
   4393..4409    -  protein_bind   lac operator: The lac repressor binds to the lac operator to inhibit transcription in E. coli. This inhibition can be relieved by adding lactose or isopropyl-β-D-thiogalactopyranoside (IPTG). lac repressor encoded by lacI
   4417..4447    -  promoter       lac promoter: promoter for the E. coli lac operon
   4462..4483    -  protein_bind   CAP binding site: CAP binding activates transcription in the presence of cAMP. E. coli catabolite activator protein
   4496..4588    -  CDS            lacI (fragment): lac repressor; lacI; The lac repressor binds to the lac operator to inhibit transcription in E. coli. This inhibition can be relieved by adding lactose or isopropyl-β-D-thiogalactopyranoside (IPTG).
   4771..5359    -  rep_origin     ori: high-copy-number ColE1/pMB1/pBR322/pUC origin of replication
   5530..6390    -  CDS            AmpR: β-lactamase; bla; confers resistance to ampicillin, carbenicillin, and related antibiotics
   6391..6495    -  promoter       AmpR promoter: bla
