[The description below was written by a language model from this plasmid's Addgene catalogue record and pLannotate feature annotations shown in this document.]
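Description:
pcDNA3.1(-)-EGFP-FP4-cyto is a mammalian expression plasmid built on the pcDNA3.1(-) backbone for transient expression of a fluorescently tagged, cytoplasmic FP4 peptide module. It is maintained in E. coli as a high-copy plasmid through a ColE1/pUC-type origin and selected with ampicillin via the β-lactamase gene. An f1 origin is also present. The backbone carries a neomycin phosphotransferase cassette driven by the SV40 early promoter and ended by an SV40 polyadenylation signal, which could support G418 selection in mammalian cells, although the stated purpose is transient expression. Short hits annotated as HIV-1 LTR, ble, lacI and bom fragments are most likely backbone remnants or annotation artefacts rather than functional parts.

The expression cassette consists of the human CMV immediate-early enhancer and promoter, a T7 promoter just upstream of the insert, an EGFP coding sequence, a fragment of the Listeria monocytogenes actA gene, and the bovine growth hormone polyadenylation signal. The roughly 1.1 kb insert was cloned between EcoRI and HindIII sites, both retained, with EGFP at the N terminus of the fusion. The ActA fragment supplies the FP4 motifs, proline-rich repeats known to bind the EVH1 domains of Ena/VASP proteins. The insert field contains the word "mitochondria", but the construct name and the "(cytoplasm)" qualifier indicate the cytosolic version, and no mitochondrial targeting element is annotated. The associated publication concerns Ena/VASP regulation of actin organization at cadherin-based contacts, so this construct fits experiments that perturb or probe Ena/VASP function in cultured cells. The record does not describe its exact experimental role.
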