Addgene plasmid #229695: pcDNA3.1(-)-EGFP-FP4-cyto
Purpose: Transient expression of FP4-cyto in mammalian cells
Depositing lab: Alpha Yap. Depositing organization: University of Queensland. Publication: Ena/VASP proteins can regulate distinct modes of actin organization at cadherin-adhesive contacts. Scott JA, Shewan AM, den Elzen NR, Loureiro JJ, Gertler FB, Yap AS. Mol Biol Cell. 2006 Mar;17(3):1085-95. doi: 10.1091/mbc.e05-07-0644. Epub 2005 Dec 21. PubMed 16371509.
Backbone
  Vector backbone: pcDNA 3.1(-)
  Backbone size w/o insert (bp): 5401
  Vector type: Mammalian Expression
Growth in bacteria
  Bacterial resistance: Ampicillin, 100 μg/mL
  Growth temperature: 37°C
  Growth strain: NEB Stable
  Copy number: High Copy
Gene/Insert
  Gene/Insert name: EGFP, Mitochondira FP4 motifs from Listeria ActA (cytoplasm)
  Species: Listeria monocytogenes
  Insert size (bp): 1125
  Promoter: CMV promoter
  Tag / fusion protein: EGFP (N terminal on insert)
  Cloning method: Restriction Enzyme; 5′ cloning site EcoRI (not destroyed); 3′ cloning site HindIII (not destroyed)
  Sequencing primers: 5′ T7 Forward; TAATACGACTCACTATAGGG
Terms and licenses: Academic/Nonprofit Terms; Industry Terms: Not Available to Industry
How to cite: pcDNA3.1(-)-EGFP-FP4-cyto was a gift from Alpha Yap (Addgene plasmid # 229695 ; http://n2t.net/addgene:229695 ; RRID:Addgene_229695)
